Addgene plasmid #109019: pLenti-X1-Neo-GFP-ATL1-G20TM
Purpose: stable lentiviral expression of cDNA
Depositing lab: Jacob Corn. Depositing organization: University of California, Berkeley. Publication: Atlastins remodel the endoplasmic reticulum for selective autophagy. Liang JR, Lingeman E, Ahmed S, Corn JE. J Cell Biol. 2018 Aug 24. pii: jcb.201804185. doi: 10.1083/jcb.201804185. PubMed 30143524.
Backbone
  Vector backbone: pLenti-X1-Neo
  Backbone manufacturer: Michael Rape
  Backbone size w/o insert (bp): 9005
  Vector type: Mammalian Expression, Lentiviral
  Selectable markers: Neomycin (select with G418) ; GFP
Growth in bacteria
  Bacterial resistance: Ampicillin, 100 μg/mL
  Growth temperature: 37°C
  Growth strain: NEB Stable
  Copy number: High Copy
Gene/Insert
  Gene/Insert name: ATL1-deltaTM
  Species: H. sapiens (human)
  Insert size (bp): 2091
  Mutation: truncated form without C-terminal ER transmembrane domain, delta450-558
  Entrez Gene: ATL1 (a.k.a. AD-FSP, FSP1, GBP3, HSN1D, SPG3, SPG3A, atlastin1)
  Promoter: EIF-1a promoter
  Tag / fusion protein: eGFP (N terminal on insert)
  Cloning method: Ligation Independent Cloning
  Sequencing primers: 5′ AGCCTCAGACAGTGGTTCAA; 3′ agcagcgtatccacatagcgt
Terms and licenses: Academic/Nonprofit Terms; Industry Terms: Not Available to Industry
How to cite: pLenti-X1-Neo-GFP-ATL1-G20TM was a gift from Jacob Corn (Addgene plasmid # 109019 ; http://n2t.net/addgene:109019 ; RRID:Addgene_109019)
