[The description below was written by a language model from this plasmid's Addgene catalogue record and pLannotate feature annotations shown in this document.]
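Description:
pLenti-X1-Neo-GFP-ATL1-G20TM is an 11.1 kb HIV-1-based lentiviral transfer plasmid built on the pLenti-X1-Neo backbone for stable expression of a cDNA in mammalian cells. In bacteria it is maintained through a high-copy ColE1/pUC-type origin and selected with ampicillin (AmpR); an f1 origin and remnants of the lac/lacZα region are also present. The viral portion has an RSV promoter fused to a truncated 5' LTR, which drives genomic RNA production in packaging cells, followed by the Ψ packaging signal with a partial gag sequence, the RRE for Rev-dependent nuclear export, and the cPPT/CTS. A second truncated LTR, annotated downstream of a nef fragment, serves as the 3' LTR and is followed by an SV40 poly(A) signal and SV40 origin.

Between the LTRs, the EF-1α promoter drives an N-terminal EGFP fusion to a truncated human atlastin-1 (ATL1), the ER membrane-fusing GTPase. The catalogue describes the insert as lacking the C-terminal ER transmembrane region (delta450-558), and the annotated ATL1 fragment of about 1.35 kb agrees with this. The "G20TM" in the plasmid name is not explained in the record, and the annotation shows no replacement transmembrane element, with only a few bases separating the ATL1 fragment from the attB2 site. The cassette is flanked by attB1 and attB2 sites, although ligation-independent cloning is the method listed. A WPRE follows to enhance transcript expression, and a separate PGK promoter–NeoR cassette allows G418 selection of transduced cells, with GFP fluorescence as a second marker. The NGS and depositor sequence records carry identical features, differing only in their start coordinate. The associated publication concerns atlastin-mediated ER remodelling during selective autophagy.
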