Features (pLannotate 1.2.2; 33 found; start..end, strand, type, name):
     26..130     +  promoter       AmpR promoter: bla
    131..991     +  CDS            AmpR: β-lactamase; bla; confers resistance to ampicillin, carbenicillin, and related antibiotics
   1162..1750    +  rep_origin     ori: high-copy-number ColE1/pMB1/pBR322/pUC origin of replication
   1933..2025    +  CDS            lacI (fragment): lac repressor; lacI; The lac repressor binds to the lac operator to inhibit transcription in E. coli. This inhibition can be relieved by adding lactose or isopropyl-β-D-thiogalactopyranoside (IPTG).
   2038..2059    +  protein_bind   CAP binding site: CAP binding activates transcription in the presence of cAMP. E. coli catabolite activator protein
   2074..2104    +  promoter       lac promoter: promoter for the E. coli lac operon
   2108..2130    +  protein_bind   lac operator (fragment): The lac repressor binds to the lac operator to inhibit transcription in E. coli. This inhibition can be relieved by adding lactose or isopropyl-β-D-thiogalactopyranoside (IPTG). lac repressor encoded by lacI
   2173..2191    +  promoter       T3 promoter: promoter for bacteriophage T3 RNA polymerase
   2219..2445    +  promoter       RSV promoter: Rous sarcoma virus enhancer/promoter
   2446..2626    +  LTR            5' LTR (truncated): truncated 5' long terminal repeat (LTR) from HIV-1
   2673..2798    +  misc_feature   HIV-1 Ψ: packaging signal of human immunodeficiency virus type 1
   2782..3145    +  CDS            HIV-1 gag (fragment): gag protein from human immunodeficiency virus 1; gag
   3291..3524    +  misc_feature   RRE: The Rev response element (RRE) of HIV-1 allows for Rev-dependent mRNA export from the nucleus to the cytoplasm.
   3901..4001    +  CDS            Rev (fragment): human immunodeficiency virus 1 (HIV-1) Rev protein; rev; enhances nuclear export of unspliced and incompletely spliced viral mRNAs
   4020..4136    +  misc_feature   cPPT/CTS: central polypurine tract and central termination sequence of HIV-1
   4170..4194    +  protein_bind   attB1: mutant version of attB; recombination site for the Gateway® BP reaction BP Clonase™
   4209..4227    +  enhancer       CMV enhancer (fragment): human cytomegalovirus immediate early enhancer
   4252..4318    +  CDS            small t antigen (fragment): SV40 (simian virus 40) small t antigen
   4325..5503    +  promoter       EF-1α promoter: strong constitutive promoter for human elongation factor EF-1α
   5520..5538    +  promoter       T7 promoter: promoter for bacteriophage T7 RNA polymerase
   5583..6299    +  CDS            EGFP: EGFP is a basic (constitutively fluorescent) green fluorescent protein published in 1996, derived from Aequorea victoria. It is reported to be a rapidly-maturing weak dimer with moderate acid sensitivity.
   6324..7670    +  CDS            ATL1 (fragment): ATLA1_HUMAN - Also known as GBP3, SPG3A. Experimental evidence at protein level: Swiss-Prot protein existence level 1. GTPase tethering membranes through formation of trans- homooligomers and mediating homotypic fusion of endoplasmic reticulum membranes. Functions in endoplasmic reticulum tubular network biogenesis (PubMed:27619977). May also regulate Golgi biogenesis. May regulate axonal development. From Homo sapiens (Human).
   7679..7703    -  protein_bind   attB2: mutant version of attB; recombination site for the Gateway® BP reaction BP Clonase™
   7734..8322    +  misc_feature   WPRE: woodchuck hepatitis virus posttranscriptional regulatory element
   8373..8872    +  promoter       PGK promoter: mouse phosphoglycerate kinase 1 promoter
   8886..9689    +  CDS            NeoR/KanR: aminoglycoside phosphotransferase from Tn5; aph(3')-II (or nptII); confers resistance to neomycin, kanamycin, and G418 (Geneticin®)
   9763..9900    +  CDS            nef (fragment): NEF_HV1LA - Experimental evidence at protein level: Swiss-Prot protein existence level 1. Extracellular Nef protein targets CD4(+) T-lymphocytes for apoptosis by interacting with CXCR4 surface receptors. From Human immunodeficiency virus type 1 group M subtype B (isolate Lai) (HIV-1).
   9886..10066   +  LTR            5' LTR (truncated): truncated 5' long terminal repeat (LTR) from HIV-1
  10138..10259   +  polyA_signal   SV40 poly(A) signal: SV40 polyadenylation signal
  10299..10434   +  rep_origin     SV40 ori: SV40 origin of replication
  10455..10473   -  promoter       T7 promoter: promoter for bacteriophage T7 RNA polymerase
  10481..10636   +  CDS            lacZα (fragment): LacZα fragment of β-galactosidase; lacZ fragment
  10641..11069   +  rep_origin     f1 ori (sequence partly withheld): f1 bacteriophage origin of replication; arrow indicates direction of (+) strand synthesis
>Addgene plasmid #109019 | pLenti-X1-Neo-GFP-ATL1-G20TM | depositor full sequence | sequence record 205402 | Full Sequence
AGGTGGCACTTTTCGGGGAAATGTGCGCGGAACCCCTATTTGTTTATTTTTCTAAATACATTCAAATATG
TATCCGCTCATGAGACAATAACCCTGATAAATGCTTCAATAATATTGAAAAAGGAAGAGTATGAGTATTC
AACATTTCCGTGTCGCCCTTATTCCCTTTTTTGCGGCATTTTGCCTTCCTGTTTTTGCTCACCCAGAAAC
GCTGGTGAAAGTAAAAGATGCTGAAGATCAGTTGGGTGCACGAGTGGGTTACATCGAACTGGATCTCAAC
AGCGGTAAGATCCTTGAGAGTTTTCGCCCCGAAGAACGTTTTCCAATGATGAGCACTTTTAAAGTTCTGC
TATGTGGCGCGGTATTATCCCGTATTGACGCCGGGCAAGAGCAACTCGGTCGCCGCATACACTATTCTCA
GAATGACTTGGTTGAGTACTCACCAGTCACAGAAAAGCATCTTACGGATGGCATGACAGTAAGAGAATTA
TGCAGTGCTGCCATAACCATGAGTGATAACACTGCGGCCAACTTACTTCTGACAACGATCGGAGGACCGA
AGGAGCTAACCGCTTTTTTGCACAACATGGGGGATCATGTAACTCGCCTTGATCGTTGGGAACCGGAGCT
GAATGAAGCCATACCAAACGACGAGCGTGACACCACGATGCCTGTAGCAATGGCAACAACGTTGCGCAAA
CTATTAACTGGCGAACTACTTACTCTAGCTTCCCGGCAACAATTAATAGACTGGATGGAGGCGGATAAAG
TTGCAGGACCACTTCTGCGCTCGGCCCTTCCGGCTGGCTGGTTTATTGCTGATAAATCTGGAGCCGGTGA
GCGTGGGTCTCGCGGTATCATTGCAGCACTGGGGCCAGATGGTAAGCCCTCCCGTATCGTAGTTATCTAC
ACGACGGGGAGTCAGGCAACTATGGATGAACGAAATAGACAGATCGCTGAGATAGGTGCCTCACTGATTA
AGCATTGGTAACTGTCAGACCAAGTTTACTCATATATACTTTAGATTGATTTAAAACTTCATTTTTAATT
TAAAAGGATCTAGGTGAAGATCCTTTTTGATAATCTCATGACCAAAATCCCTTAACGTGAGTTTTCGTTC
CACTGAGCGTCAGACCCCGTAGAAAAGATCAAAGGATCTTCTTGAGATCCTTTTTTTCTGCGCGTAATCT
GCTGCTTGCAAACAAAAAAACCACCGCTACCAGCGGTGGTTTGTTTGCCGGATCAAGAGCTACCAACTCT
TTTTCCGAAGGTAACTGGCTTCAGCAGAGCGCAGATACCAAATACTGTTCTTCTAGTGTAGCCGTAGTTA
GGCCACCACTTCAAGAACTCTGTAGCACCGCCTACATACCTCGCTCTGCTAATCCTGTTACCAGTGGCTG
CTGCCAGTGGCGATAAGTCGTGTCTTACCGGGTTGGACTCAAGACGATAGTTACCGGATAAGGCGCAGCG
GTCGGGCTGAACGGGGGGTTCGTGCACACAGCCCAGCTTGGAGCGAACGACCTACACCGAACTGAGATAC
CTACAGCGTGAGCTATGAGAAAGCGCCACGCTTCCCGAAGGGAGAAAGGCGGACAGGTATCCGGTAAGCG
GCAGGGTCGGAACAGGAGAGCGCACGAGGGAGCTTCCAGGGGGAAACGCCTGGTATCTTTATAGTCCTGT
CGGGTTTCGCCACCTCTGACTTGAGCGTCGATTTTTGTGATGCTCGTCAGGGGGGCGGAGCCTATGGAAA
AACGCCAGCAACGCGGCCTTTTTACGGTTCCTGGCCTTTTGCTGGCCTTTTGCTCACATGTTCTTTCCTG
CGTTATCCCCTGATTCTGTGGATAACCGTATTACCGCCTTTGAGTGAGCTGATACCGCTCGCCGCAGCCG
AACGACCGAGCGCAGCGAGTCAGTGAGCGAGGAAGCGGAAGAGCGCCCAATACGCAAACCGCCTCTCCCC
GCGCGTTGGCCGATTCATTAATGCAGCTGGCACGACAGGTTTCCCGACTGGAAAGCGGGCAGTGAGCGCA
ACGCAATTAATGTGAGTTAGCTCACTCATTAGGCACCCCAGGCTTTACACTTTATGCTTCCGGCTCGTAT
GTTGTGTGGAATTGTGAGCGGATAACAATTTCACACAGGAAACAGCTATGACCATGATTACGCCAAGCGC
GCAATTAACCCTCACTAAAGGGAACAAAAGCTGGAGCTGCAAGCTTAATGTAGTCTTATGCAATACTCTT
GTAGTCTTGCAACATGGTAACGATGAGTTAGCAACATGCCTTACAAGGAGAGAAAAAGCACCGTGCATGC
CGATTGGTGGAAGTAAGGTGGTACGATCGTGCCTTATTAGGAAGGCAACAGACGGGTCTGACATGGATTG
GACGAACCACTGAATTGCCGCATTGCAGAGATATTGTATTTAAGTGCCTAGCTCGATACATAAACGGGTC
TCTCTGGTTAGACCAGATCTGAGCCTGGGAGCTCTCTGGCTAACTAGGGAACCCACTGCTTAAGCCTCAA
TAAAGCTTGCCTTGAGTGCTTCAAGTAGTGTGTGCCCGTCTGTTGTGTGACTCTGGTAACTAGAGATCCC
TCAGACCCTTTTAGTCAGTGTGGAAAATCTCTAGCAGTGGCGCCCGAACAGGGACTTGAAAGCGAAAGGG
AAACCAGAGGAGCTCTCTCGACGCAGGACTCGGCTTGCTGAAGCGCGCACGGCAAGAGGCGAGGGGCGGC
GACTGGTGAGTACGCCAAAAATTTTGACTAGCGGAGGCTAGAAGGAGAGAGATGGGTGCGAGAGCGTCAG
TATTAAGCGGGGGAGAATTAGATCGCGATGGGAAAAAATTCGGTTAAGGCCAGGGGGAAAGAAAAAATAT
AAATTAAAACATATAGTATGGGCAAGCAGGGAGCTAGAACGATTCGCAGTTAATCCTGGCCTGTTAGAAA
CATCAGAAGGCTGTAGACAAATACTGGGACAGCTACAACCATCCCTTCAGACAGGATCAGAAGAACTTAG
ATCATTATATAATACAGTAGCAACCCTCTATTGTGTGCATCAAAGGATAGAGATAAAAGACACCAAGGAA
GCTTTAGACAAGATAGAGGAAGAGCAAAACAAAAGTAAGACCACCGCACAGCAAGCGGCCGCTGATCTTC
AGACCTGGAGGAGGAGATATGAGGGACAATTGGAGAAGTGAATTATATAAATATAAAGTAGTAAAAATTG
AACCATTAGGAGTAGCACCCACCAAGGCAAAGAGAAGAGTGGTGCAGAGAGAAAAAAGAGCAGTGGGAAT
AGGAGCTTTGTTCCTTGGGTTCTTGGGAGCAGCAGGAAGCACTATGGGCGCAGCGTCAATGACGCTGACG
GTACAGGCCAGACAATTATTGTCTGGTATAGTGCAGCAGCAGAACAATTTGCTGAGGGCTATTGAGGCGC
AACAGCATCTGTTGCAACTCACAGTCTGGGGCATCAAGCAGCTCCAGGCAAGAATCCTGGCTGTGGAAAG
ATACCTAAAGGATCAACAGCTCCTGGGGATTTGGGGTTGCTCTGGAAAACTCATTTGCACCACTGCTGTG
CCTTGGAATGCTAGTTGGAGTAATAAATCTCTGGAACAGATTTGGAATCACACGACCTGGATGGAGTGGG
ACAGAGAAATTAACAATTACACAAGCTTAATACACTCCTTAATTGAAGAATCGCAAAACCAGCAAGAAAA
GAATGAACAAGAATTATTGGAATTAGATAAATGGGCAAGTTTGTGGAATTGGTTTAACATAACAAATTGG
CTGTGGTATATAAAATTATTCATAATGATAGTAGGAGGCTTGGTAGGTTTAAGAATAGTTTTTGCTGTAC
TTTCTATAGTGAATAGAGTTAGGCAGGGATATTCACCATTATCGTTTCAGACCCACCTCCCAACCCCGAG
GGGACCCGACAGGCCCGAAGGAATAGAAGAAGAAGGTGGAGAGAGAGACAGAGACAGATCCATTCGATTA
GTGAACGGATCTCGACGGTATCGGTTAACTTTTAAAAGAAAAGGGGGGATTGGGGGGTACAGTGCAGGGG
AAAGAATAGTAGACATAATAGCAACAGACATACAAACTAAAGAATTACAAAAACAAATTACAAAATTCAA
AATTTTATCGTCCAGTGTGGTGGAATTCTGCAGATATCAACAAGTTTGTACAAAAAAGCAGGCTCCACCA
TGGGAACCGACATTGATTATTGACTAGGCTTTTGCAAAAAGCTTTGCAAAGATGGATAAAGTTTTAAACA
GAGAGGAATCTTTGCAGCTAATGGACCTTCTAGGTCTTGAAAGGAGTGGGAATTGGCTCCGGTGCCCGTC
AGTGGGCAGAGCGCACATCGCCCACAGTCCCCGAGAAGTTGGGGGGAGGGGTCGGCAATTGAACCGGTGC
CTAGAGAAGGTGGCGCGGGGTAAACTGGGAAAGTGATGTCGTGTACTGGCTCCGCCTTTTTCCCGAGGGT
GGGGGAGAACCGTATATAAGTGCAGTAGTCGCCGTGAACGTTCTTTTTCGCAACGGGTTTGCCGCCAGAA
CACAGGTAAGTGCCGTGTGTGGTTCCCGCGGGCCTGGCCTCTTTACGGGTTATGGCCCTTGCGTGCCTTG
AATTACTTCCACCTGGCTGCAGTACGTGATTCTTGATCCCGAGCTTCGGGTTGGAAGTGGGTGGGAGAGT
TCGAGGCCTTGCGCTTAAGGAGCCCCTTCGCCTCGTGCTTGAGTTGAGGCCTGGCCTGGGCGCTGGGGCC
GCCGCGTGCGAATCTGGTGGCACCTTCGCGCCTGTCTCGCTGCTTTCGATAAGTCTCTAGCCATTTAAAA
TTTTTGATGACCTGCTGCGACGCTTTTTTTCTGGCAAGATAGTCTTGTAAATGCGGGCCAAGATCTGCAC
ACTGGTATTTCGGTTTTTGGGGCCGCGGGCGGCGACGGGGCCCGTGCGTCCCAGCGCACATGTTCGGCGA
GGCGGGGCCTGCGAGCGCGGCCACCGAGAATCGGACGGGGGTAGTCTCAAGCTGGCCGGCCTGCTCTGGT
GCCTGGCCTCGCGCCGCCGTGTATCGCCCCGCCCTGGGCGGCAAGGCTGGCCCGGTCGGCACCAGTTGCG
TGAGCGGAAAGATGGCCGCTTCCCGGCCCTGCTGCAGGGAGCTCAAAATGGAGGACGCGGCGCTCGGGAG
AGCGGGCGGGTGAGTCACCCACACAAAGGAAAAGGGCCTTTCCGTCCTCAGCCGTCGCTTCATGTGACTC
CACGGAGTACCGGGCGCCGTCCAGGCACCTCGATTAGTTCTCGAGCTTTTGGAGTACGTCGTCTTTAGGT
TGGGGGGAGGGGTTTTATGCGATGGAGTTTCCCCACACTGAGTGGGTGGAGACTGAAGTTAGGCCAGCTT
GGCACTTGATGTAATTCTCCTTGGAATTTGCCCTTTTTGAGTTTGGATCTTGGTTCATTCTCAAGCCTCA
GACAGTGGTTCAAAGTTTTTTTCTTCCATTTCAGGTGTCGTGAGGAATTAGCTTGGTACTAATACGACTC
ACTATAGGGAGACCCAAGCTGGCTAGGTAAGCTTGGTACCGAGCTCGGATCCATGGTGAGCAAGGGCGAG
GAGCTGTTCACCGGGGTGGTGCCCATCCTGGTCGAGCTGGACGGCGACGTAAACGGCCACAAGTTCAGCG
TGTCCGGCGAGGGCGAGGGCGATGCCACCTACGGCAAGCTGACCCTGAAGTTCATCTGCACCACCGGCAA
GCTGCCCGTGCCCTGGCCCACCCTCGTGACCACCCTGACCTACGGCGTGCAGTGCTTCAGCCGCTACCCC
GACCACATGAAGCAGCACGACTTCTTCAAGTCCGCCATGCCCGAAGGCTACGTCCAGGAGCGCACCATCT
TCTTCAAGGACGACGGCAACTACAAGACCCGCGCCGAGGTGAAGTTCGAGGGCGACACCCTGGTGAACCG
CATCGAGCTGAAGGGCATCGACTTCAAGGAGGACGGCAACATCCTGGGGCACAAGCTGGAGTACAACTAC
AACAGCCACAACGTCTATATCATGGCCGACAAGCAGAAGAACGGCATCAAGGTGAACTTCAAGATCCGCC
ACAACATCGAGGACGGCAGCGTGCAGCTCGCCGACCACTACCAGCAGAACACCCCCATCGGCGACGGCCC
CGTGCTGCTGCCCGACAACCACTACCTGAGCACCCAGTCCGCCCTGAGCAAAGACCCCAACGAGAAGCGC
GATCACATGGTCCTGCTGGAGTTCGTGACCGCCGCCGGGATCACTCTCGGCATGGACGAGCTGTACAAGG
GTGGATCTGGAGGTTCTGGTGGAATGGCCAAGAACCGCAGGGACAGAAACAGTTGGGGTGGATTTTCGGA
AAAGACATATGAATGGAGCTCAGAAGAGGAGGAGCCAGTGAAAAAGGCAGGACCAGTCCAAGTCCTCATT
GTCAAAGATGACCATTCCTTTGAGTTAGATGAAACTGCATTAAATCGGATCCTTCTCTCGGAGGCTGTCA
GAGACAAGGAGGTTGTTGCTGTATCTGTTGCTGGAGCATTTAGAAAAGGAAAATCATTCCTGATGGACTT
CATGTTGAGATACATGTACAACCAGGAATCAGTTGATTGGGTTGGAGACTACAATGAACCATTGACTGGT
TTTTCATGGAGAGGTGGATCTGAGCGAGAGACCACAGGAATTCAGATATGGAGTGAAATCTTCCTTATCA
ATAAACCTGATGGTAAAAAGGTTGCAGTGTTATTGATGGATACTCAGGGAACCTTTGATAGTCAGTCAAC
TTTGAGAGATTCAGCCACAGTATTTGCCCTTAGCACAATGATCAGCTCAATACAGGTATATAACTTATCC
CAAAATGTCCAGGAGGATGATCTTCAGCACCTCCAGCTTTTCACTGAGTATGGCAGACTGGCAATGGAGG
AAACATTCCTGAAGCCATTTCAGAGTCTGATATTTCTTGTTCGAGACTGGAGTTTCCCATACGAATTTTC
ATATGGAGCCGATGGTGGTGCCAAATTCTTGGAAAAACGCCTCAAGGTCTCAGGGAACCAGCATGAAGAA
CTACAGAACGTCAGAAAACACATCCATTCCTGTTTCACCAACATTTCCTGTTTTCTGCTACCTCATCCTG
GCTTAAAAGTAGCTACCAATCCAAACTTTGATGGAAAATTGAAAGAAATAGATGATGAATTCATCAAAAA
CTTGAAAATACTGATTCCTTGGCTACTTAGTCCCGAGAGCCTAGATATTAAAGAGATCAATGGGAATAAA
ATCACCTGCCGGGGTCTGGTGGAGTACTTCAAGGCTTATATAAAGATCTATCAAGGTGAAGAATTACCAC
ATCCCAAATCCATGTTACAGGCCACAGCAGAAGCTAACAATTTAGCAGCCGTGGCAACTGCCAAGGACAC
ATACAACAAAAAAATGGAAGAGATTTGTGGTGGTGACAAACCATTTCTGGCCCCAAATGACTTGCAGACC
AAACACCTGCAACTTAAGGAAGAATCTGTGAAGCTATTCCGAGGGGTGAAGAAGATGGGTGGGGAAGAAT
TTAGCCGGCGTTACCTGCAGCAGTTGGAGAGTGAAATAGATGAACTTTACATCCAATATATCAAGCACAA
TGATAGCAAAAATATCTTCCATGCAGCTCGTACCCCAGCCTAATCTAGACCCAGCTTTCTTGTACAAAGT
GGTTGATATCCAGCACAGTGGCGGCCGCTCGACAATCAACCTCTGGATTACAAAATTTGTGAAAGATTGA
CTGGTATTCTTAACTATGTTGCTCCTTTTACGCTATGTGGATACGCTGCTTTAATGCCTTTGTATCATGC
TATTGCTTCCCGTATGGCTTTCATTTTCTCCTCCTTGTATAAATCCTGGTTGCTGTCTCTTTATGAGGAG
TTGTGGCCCGTTGTCAGGCAACGTGGCGTGGTGTGCACTGTGTTTGCTGACGCAACCCCCACTGGTTGGG
GCATTGCCACCACCTGTCAGCTCCTTTCCGGGACTTTCGCTTTCCCCCTCCCTATTGCCACGGCGGAACT
CATCGCCGCCTGCCTTGCCCGCTGCTGGACAGGGGCTCGGCTGTTGGGCACTGACAATTCCGTGGTGTTG
TCGGGGAAGCTGACGTCCTTTCCATGGCTGCTCGCCTGTGTTGCCACCTGGATTCTGCGCGGGACGTCCT
TCTGCTACGTCCCTTCGGCCCTCAATCCAGCGGACCTTCCTTCCCGCGGCCTGCTGCCGGCTCTGCGGCC
TCTTCCGCGTCTTCGCCTTCGCCCTCAGACGAGTCGGATCTCCCTTTGGGCCGCCTCCCCGCCTGGACCT
GCAGGATTCTGCAGATATCCGGACTAGTGATCTAATTCTACCGGGTAGGGGAGGCGCTTTTCCCAAGGCA
GTCTGGAGCATGCGCTTTAGCAGCCCCGCTGGGCACTTGGCGCTACACAAGTGGCCTCTGGCCTCGCACA
CATTCCACATCCACCGGTAGGCGCCAACCGGCTCCGTTCTTTGGTGGCCCCTTCGCGCCACCTTCTACTC
CTCCCCTAGTCAGGAAGTTCCCCCCCGCCCCGCAGCTCGCGTCGTGCAGGACGTGACAAATGGAAGTAGC
ACGTCTCACTAGTCTCGTGCAGATGGACAGCACCGCTGAGCAATGGAAGCGGGTAGGCCTTTGGGGCAGC
GGCCAATAGCAGCTTTGCTCCTTCGCTTTCTGGGCTCAGAGGCTGGGAAGGGGTGGGTCCGGGGGCGGGC
TCAGGGGCGGGCTCAGGGGCGGGGCGGGCGCCCGAAGGTCCTCCGGAGGCCCGGCATTCTGCACGCTTCA
AAAGCGCACGTCTGCCGCGCTGTTCTCCTCTTCCTCATCTCCGGGCCTTTCGACCTGCAGCCAATATGGG
ATCGGCCATTGAACAAGATGGATTGCACGCAGGTTCTCCGGCCGCTTGGGTGGAGAGGCTATTCGGCTAT
GACTGGGCACAACAGACAATCGGCTGCTCTGATGCCGCCGTGTTCCGGCTGTCAGCGCAGGGGCGCCCGG
TTCTTTTTGTCAAGACCGACCTGTCCGGTGCCCTGAATGAACTGCAGGACGAGGCAGCGCGGCTATCGTG
GCTGGCCACGACGGGCGTTCCTTGCGCAGCTGTGCTCGACGTTGTCACTGAAGCGGGAAGGGACTGGCTG
CTATTGGGCGAAGTGCCGGGGCAGGATCTCCTGTCATCTCACCTTGCTCCTGCCGAGAAAGTATCCATCA
TGGCTGATGCAATGCGGCGGCTGCATACGCTTGATCCGGCTACCTGCCCATTCGACCACCAAGCGAAACA
TCGCATCGAGCGAGCACGTACTCGGATGGAAGCCGGTCTTGTCGATCAGGATGATCTGGACGAAGAGCAT
CAGGGGCTCGCGCCAGCCGAACTGTTCGCCAGGCTCAAGGCGCGCATGCCCGACGGCGAGGATCTCGTCG
TGACCCATGGCGATGCCTGCTTGCCGAATATCATGGTGGAAAATGGCCGCTTTTCTGGATTCATCGACTG
TGGCCGGCTGGGTGTGGCGGACCGCTATCAGGACATAGCGTTGGCTACCCGTGATATTGCTGAAGAGCTT
GGCGGCGAATGGGCTGACCGCTTCCTCGTGCTTTACGGTATCGCCGCTCCCGATTCGCAGCGCATCGCCT
TCTATCGCCTTCTTGACGAGTTCTTCTGAACGCGTCGCCCGCCCCACGACCCGCAGCGCCCGACCGAAAG
GAGCGCACGACCCCATGCATCTCGAGGGCCCGGTACCTTTAAGACCAATGACTTACAAGGCAGCTGTAGA
TCTTAGCCACTTTTTAAAAGAAAAGGGGGGACTGGAAGGGCTAGCTCACTCCCAACGAAGACAAGATCTG
CTTTTTGCTTGTACTGGGTCTCTCTGGTTAGACCAGATCTGAGCCTGGGAGCTCTCTGGCTAACTAGGGA
ACCCACTGCTTAAGCCTCAATAAAGCTTGCCTTGAGTGCTTCAAGTAGTGTGTGCCCGTCTGTTGTGTGA
CTCTGGTAACTAGAGATCCCTCAGACCCTTTTAGTCAGTGTGGAAAATCTCTAGCAGTAGTAGTTCATGT
CATCTTATTATTCAGTATTTATAACTTGCAAAGAAATGAATATCAGAGAGTGAGAGGAACTTGTTTATTG
CAGCTTATAATGGTTACAAATAAAGCAATAGCATCACAAATTTCACAAATAAAGCATTTTTTTCACTGCA
TTCTAGTTGTGGTTTGTCCAAACTCATCAATGTATCTTATCATGTCTGGCTCTAGCTATCCCGCCCCTAA
CTCCGCCCATCCCGCCCCTAACTCCGCCCAGTTCCGCCCATTCTCCGCCCCATGGCTGACTAATTTTTTT
TATTTATGCAGAGGCCGAGGCCGCCTCGGCCTCTGAGCTATTCCAGAAGTAGTGAGGAGGCTTTTTTGGA
GGCCTAGGGACGTACCCAATTCGCCCTATAGTGAGTCGTATTACGCGCGCTCACTGGCCGTCGTTTTACA
ACGTCGTGACTGGGAAAACCCTGGCGTTACCCAACTTAATCGCCTTGCAGCACATCCCCCTTTCGCCAGC
TGGCGTAATAGCGAAGAGGCCCGCACCGATCGCCCTTCCCAACAGTTGCGCAGCCTGAATGGCGAATGGG
[124 nt withheld, positions 10641-10764]
C
[91 nt withheld, positions 10766-10856]
A
[49 nt withheld, positions 10858-10906]
CCTTTGACGTTGGAGTCCACGTTCTTT
[37 nt withheld, positions 10934-10970]
ACCCTATCTCGGTCTATTCTTTTGATTTATAAGGGATTTTGCCGATTTCGGCCTATTGGTTAAAAAATGA
GCTGATTTAACAAAAATTTAACGCGAATTTTAACAAAATATTAACGCTTACAATTT
