Features (pLannotate 1.2.2; 33 found; start..end, strand, type, name):
     17..35      +  promoter       T7 promoter: promoter for bacteriophage T7 RNA polymerase
     80..796     +  CDS            EGFP: EGFP is a basic (constitutively fluorescent) green fluorescent protein published in 1996, derived from Aequorea victoria. It is reported to be a rapidly-maturing weak dimer with moderate acid sensitivity.
    821..2167    +  CDS            ATL1 (fragment): ATLA1_HUMAN - Also known as GBP3, SPG3A. Experimental evidence at protein level: Swiss-Prot protein existence level 1. GTPase tethering membranes through formation of trans- homooligomers and mediating homotypic fusion of endoplasmic reticulum membranes. Functions in endoplasmic reticulum tubular network biogenesis (PubMed:27619977). May also regulate Golgi biogenesis. May regulate axonal development. From Homo sapiens (Human).
   2176..2200    -  protein_bind   attB2: mutant version of attB; recombination site for the Gateway® BP reaction BP Clonase™
   2231..2819    +  misc_feature   WPRE: woodchuck hepatitis virus posttranscriptional regulatory element
   2870..3369    +  promoter       PGK promoter: mouse phosphoglycerate kinase 1 promoter
   3383..4186    +  CDS            NeoR/KanR: aminoglycoside phosphotransferase from Tn5; aph(3')-II (or nptII); confers resistance to neomycin, kanamycin, and G418 (Geneticin®)
   4260..4397    +  CDS            nef (fragment): NEF_HV1LA - Experimental evidence at protein level: Swiss-Prot protein existence level 1. Extracellular Nef protein targets CD4(+) T-lymphocytes for apoptosis by interacting with CXCR4 surface receptors. From Human immunodeficiency virus type 1 group M subtype B (isolate Lai) (HIV-1).
   4383..4563    +  LTR            5' LTR (truncated): truncated 5' long terminal repeat (LTR) from HIV-1
   4635..4756    +  polyA_signal   SV40 poly(A) signal: SV40 polyadenylation signal
   4796..4931    +  rep_origin     SV40 ori: SV40 origin of replication
   4952..4970    -  promoter       T7 promoter: promoter for bacteriophage T7 RNA polymerase
   4978..5133    +  CDS            lacZα (fragment): LacZα fragment of β-galactosidase; lacZ fragment
   5138..5566    +  rep_origin     f1 ori (sequence partly withheld): f1 bacteriophage origin of replication; arrow indicates direction of (+) strand synthesis
   5619..5723    +  promoter       AmpR promoter: bla
   5724..6584    +  CDS            AmpR: β-lactamase; bla; confers resistance to ampicillin, carbenicillin, and related antibiotics
   6755..7343    +  rep_origin     ori: high-copy-number ColE1/pMB1/pBR322/pUC origin of replication
   7526..7618    +  CDS            lacI (fragment): lac repressor; lacI; The lac repressor binds to the lac operator to inhibit transcription in E. coli. This inhibition can be relieved by adding lactose or isopropyl-β-D-thiogalactopyranoside (IPTG).
   7631..7652    +  protein_bind   CAP binding site: CAP binding activates transcription in the presence of cAMP. E. coli catabolite activator protein
   7667..7697    +  promoter       lac promoter: promoter for the E. coli lac operon
   7701..7723    +  protein_bind   lac operator (fragment): The lac repressor binds to the lac operator to inhibit transcription in E. coli. This inhibition can be relieved by adding lactose or isopropyl-β-D-thiogalactopyranoside (IPTG). lac repressor encoded by lacI
   7766..7784    +  promoter       T3 promoter: promoter for bacteriophage T3 RNA polymerase
   7812..8038    +  promoter       RSV promoter: Rous sarcoma virus enhancer/promoter
   8039..8219    +  LTR            5' LTR (truncated): truncated 5' long terminal repeat (LTR) from HIV-1
   8266..8391    +  misc_feature   HIV-1 Ψ: packaging signal of human immunodeficiency virus type 1
   8375..8738    +  CDS            HIV-1 gag (fragment): gag protein from human immunodeficiency virus 1; gag
   8884..9117    +  misc_feature   RRE: The Rev response element (RRE) of HIV-1 allows for Rev-dependent mRNA export from the nucleus to the cytoplasm.
   9494..9594    +  CDS            Rev (fragment): human immunodeficiency virus 1 (HIV-1) Rev protein; rev; enhances nuclear export of unspliced and incompletely spliced viral mRNAs
   9613..9729    +  misc_feature   cPPT/CTS: central polypurine tract and central termination sequence of HIV-1
   9763..9787    +  protein_bind   attB1: mutant version of attB; recombination site for the Gateway® BP reaction BP Clonase™
   9802..9820    +  enhancer       CMV enhancer (fragment): human cytomegalovirus immediate early enhancer
   9845..9911    +  CDS            small t antigen (fragment): SV40 (simian virus 40) small t antigen
   9918..11096   +  promoter       EF-1α promoter: strong constitutive promoter for human elongation factor EF-1α
>Addgene plasmid #109019 | pLenti-X1-Neo-GFP-ATL1-G20TM | addgene full sequence | sequence record 213494 | Addgene NGS Result
GGAATTAGCTTGGTACTAATACGACTCACTATAGGGAGACCCAAGCTGGCTAGGTAAGCTTGGTACCGAG
CTCGGATCCATGGTGAGCAAGGGCGAGGAGCTGTTCACCGGGGTGGTGCCCATCCTGGTCGAGCTGGACG
GCGACGTAAACGGCCACAAGTTCAGCGTGTCCGGCGAGGGCGAGGGCGATGCCACCTACGGCAAGCTGAC
CCTGAAGTTCATCTGCACCACCGGCAAGCTGCCCGTGCCCTGGCCCACCCTCGTGACCACCCTGACCTAC
GGCGTGCAGTGCTTCAGCCGCTACCCCGACCACATGAAGCAGCACGACTTCTTCAAGTCCGCCATGCCCG
AAGGCTACGTCCAGGAGCGCACCATCTTCTTCAAGGACGACGGCAACTACAAGACCCGCGCCGAGGTGAA
GTTCGAGGGCGACACCCTGGTGAACCGCATCGAGCTGAAGGGCATCGACTTCAAGGAGGACGGCAACATC
CTGGGGCACAAGCTGGAGTACAACTACAACAGCCACAACGTCTATATCATGGCCGACAAGCAGAAGAACG
GCATCAAGGTGAACTTCAAGATCCGCCACAACATCGAGGACGGCAGCGTGCAGCTCGCCGACCACTACCA
GCAGAACACCCCCATCGGCGACGGCCCCGTGCTGCTGCCCGACAACCACTACCTGAGCACCCAGTCCGCC
CTGAGCAAAGACCCCAACGAGAAGCGCGATCACATGGTCCTGCTGGAGTTCGTGACCGCCGCCGGGATCA
CTCTCGGCATGGACGAGCTGTACAAGGGTGGATCTGGAGGTTCTGGCGGAATGGCCAAGAACCGCAGGGA
CAGAAACAGTTGGGGTGGATTTTCGGAAAAGACATATGAATGGAGCTCAGAAGAGGAGGAGCCAGTGAAA
AAGGCAGGACCAGTCCAAGTCCTCATTGTCAAAGATGACCATTCCTTTGAGTTAGATGAAACTGCATTAA
ATCGGATCCTTCTCTCGGAGGCTGTCAGAGACAAGGAGGTTGTTGCTGTATCTGTTGCTGGAGCATTTAG
AAAAGGAAAATCATTCCTGATGGACTTCATGTTGAGATACATGTACAACCAGGAATCAGTTGATTGGGTT
GGAGACTACAATGAACCATTGACTGGTTTTTCATGGAGAGGTGGATCTGAACGAGAGACCACAGGAATTC
AGATATGGAGTGAAATCTTCCTTATCAATAAACCTGATGGTAAAAAGGTTGCAGTGTTATTGATGGATAC
TCAGGGAACCTTTGATAGTCAGTCAACTTTGAGAGATTCAGCCACAGTATTTGCCCTTAGCACAATGATC
AGCTCAATACAGGTATATAACTTATCCCAAAATGTCCAGGAGGATGATCTTCAGCACCTCCAGCTTTTCA
CTGAGTATGGCAGACTGGCAATGGAGGAAACATTCCTGAAGCCATTTCAGAGTCTGATATTTCTTGTTCG
AGACTGGAGTTTCCCATACGAATTTTCATATGGAGCCGATGGTGGTGCCAAATTCTTGGAAAAACGCCTC
AAGGTCTCAGGGAACCAGCATGAAGAACTACAGAACGTCAGAAAACACATCCATTCCTGTTTCACCAACA
TTTCCTGTTTTCTGCTACCTCATCCTGGCTTAAAAGTAGCTACCAATCCAAACTTTGATGGAAAATTGAA
AGAAATAGATGATGAATTCATCAAAAACTTGAAAATACTGATTCCTTGGCTACTTAGTCCCGAGAGCCTA
GATATTAAAGAGATCAATGGGAATAAAATCACCTGCCGGGGTCTGGTGGAGTACTTCAAGGCTTATATAA
AGATCTATCAAGGTGAAGAATTACCACATCCCAAATCCATGTTACAGGCCACAGCAGAAGCTAACAATTT
AGCAGCCGTGGCAACTGCCAAGGACACATACAACAAAAAAATGGAAGAGATTTGTGGTGGTGACAAACCA
TTTCTGGCCCCAAATGACTTGCAGACCAAACACCTGCAACTTAAGGAAGAATCTGTGAAGCTATTCCGAG
GGGTGAAGAAGATGGGTGGGGAAGAATTTAGCCGGCGTTACCTGCAGCAGTTGGAGAGTGAAATAGATGA
ACTTTACATCCAATATATCAAGCACAATGATAGCAAAAATATCTTCCATGCAGCTCGTACCCCAGCCTAA
TCTAGACCCAGCTTTCTTGTACAAAGTGGTTGATATCCAGCACAGTGGCGGCCGCTCGACAATCAACCTC
TGGATTACAAAATTTGTGAAAGATTGACTGGTATTCTTAACTATGTTGCTCCTTTTACGCTATGTGGATA
CGCTGCTTTAATGCCTTTGTATCATGCTATTGCTTCCCGTATGGCTTTCATTTTCTCCTCCTTGTATAAA
TCCTGGTTGCTGTCTCTTTATGAGGAGTTGTGGCCCGTTGTCAGGCAACGTGGCGTGGTGTGCACTGTGT
TTGCTGACGCAACCCCCACTGGTTGGGGCATTGCCACCACCTGTCAGCTCCTTTCCGGGACTTTCGCTTT
CCCCCTCCCTATTGCCACGGCGGAACTCATCGCCGCCTGCCTTGCCCGCTGCTGGACAGGGGCTCGGCTG
TTGGGCACTGACAATTCCGTGGTGTTGTCGGGGAAGCTGACGTCCTTTCCATGGCTGCTCGCCTGTGTTG
CCACCTGGATTCTGCGCGGGACGTCCTTCTGCTACGTCCCTTCGGCCCTCAATCCAGCGGACCTTCCTTC
CCGCGGCCTGCTGCCGGCTCTGCGGCCTCTTCCGCGTCTTCGCCTTCGCCCTCAGACGAGTCGGATCTCC
CTTTGGGCCGCCTCCCCGCCTGGACCTGCAGGATTCTGCAGATATCCGGACTAGTGATCTAATTCTACCG
GGTAGGGGAGGCGCTTTTCCCAAGGCAGTCTGGAGCATGCGCTTTAGCAGCCCCGCTGGGCACTTGGCGC
TACACAAGTGGCCTCTGGCCTCGCACACATTCCACATCCACCGGTAGGCGCCAACCGGCTCCGTTCTTTG
GTGGCCCCTTCGCGCCACCTTCTACTCCTCCCCTAGTCAGGAAGTTCCCCCCCGCCCCGCAGCTCGCGTC
GTGCAGGACGTGACAAATGGAAGTAGCACGTCTCACTAGTCTCGTGCAGATGGACAGCACCGCTGAGCAA
TGGAAGCGGGTAGGCCTTTGGGGCAGCGGCCAATAGCAGCTTTGCTCCTTCGCTTTCTGGGCTCAGAGGC
TGGGAAGGGGTGGGTCCGGGGGCGGGCTCAGGGGCGGGCTCAGGGGCGGGGCGGGCGCCCGAAGGTCCTC
CGGAGGCCCGGCATTCTGCACGCTTCAAAAGCGCACGTCTGCCGCGCTGTTCTCCTCTTCCTCATCTCCG
GGCCTTTCGACCTGCAGCCAATATGGGATCGGCCATTGAACAAGATGGATTGCACGCAGGTTCTCCGGCC
GCTTGGGTGGAGAGGCTATTCGGCTATGACTGGGCACAACAGACAATCGGCTGCTCTGATGCCGCCGTGT
TCCGGCTGTCAGCGCAGGGGCGCCCGGTTCTTTTTGTCAAGACCGACCTGTCCGGTGCCCTGAATGAACT
GCAGGACGAGGCAGCGCGGCTATCGTGGCTGGCCACGACGGGCGTTCCTTGCGCAGCTGTGCTCGACGTT
GTCACTGAAGCGGGAAGGGACTGGCTGCTATTGGGCGAAGTGCCGGGGCAGGATCTCCTGTCATCTCACC
TTGCTCCTGCCGAGAAAGTATCCATCATGGCTGATGCAATGCGGCGGCTGCATACGCTTGATCCGGCTAC
CTGCCCATTCGACCACCAAGCGAAACATCGCATCGAGCGAGCACGTACTCGGATGGAAGCCGGTCTTGTC
GATCAGGATGATCTGGACGAAGAGCATCAGGGGCTCGCGCCAGCCGAACTGTTCGCCAGGCTCAAGGCGC
GCATGCCCGACGGCGAGGATCTCGTCGTGACCCATGGCGATGCCTGCTTGCCGAATATCATGGTGGAAAA
TGGCCGCTTTTCTGGATTCATCGACTGTGGCCGGCTGGGTGTGGCGGACCGCTATCAGGACATAGCGTTG
GCTACCCGTGATATTGCTGAAGAGCTTGGCGGCGAATGGGCTGACCGCTTCCTCGTGCTTTACGGTATCG
CCGCTCCCGATTCGCAGCGCATCGCCTTCTATCGCCTTCTTGACGAGTTCTTCTGAACGCGTCGCCCGCC
CCACGACCCGCAGCGCCCGACCGAAAGGAGCGCACGACCCCATGCATCTCGAGGGCCCGGTACCTTTAAG
ACCAATGACTTACAAGGCAGCTGTAGATCTTAGCCACTTTTTAAAAGAAAAGGGGGGACTGGAAGGGCTA
GCTCACTCCCAACGAAGACAAGATCTGCTTTTTGCTTGTACTGGGTCTCTCTGGTTAGACCAGATCTGAG
CCTGGGAGCTCTCTGGCTAACTAGGGAACCCACTGCTTAAGCCTCAATAAAGCTTGCCTTGAGTGCTTCA
AGTAGTGTGTGCCCGTCTGTTGTGTGACTCTGGTAACTAGAGATCCCTCAGACCCTTTTAGTCAGTGTGG
AAAATCTCTAGCAGTAGTAGTTCATGTCATCTTATTATTCAGTATTTATAACTTGCAAAGAAATGAATAT
CAGAGAGTGAGAGGAACTTGTTTATTGCAGCTTATAATGGTTACAAATAAAGCAATAGCATCACAAATTT
CACAAATAAAGCATTTTTTTCACTGCATTCTAGTTGTGGTTTGTCCAAACTCATCAATGTATCTTATCAT
GTCTGGCTCTAGCTATCCCGCCCCTAACTCCGCCCATCCCGCCCCTAACTCCGCCCAGTTCCGCCCATTC
TCCGCCCCATGGCTGACTAATTTTTTTTATTTATGCAGAGGCCGAGGCCGCCTCGGCCTCTGAGCTATTC
CAGAAGTAGTGAGGAGGCTTTTTTGGAGGCCTAGGGACGTACCCAATTCGCCCTATAGTGAGTCGTATTA
CGCGCGCTCACTGGCCGTCGTTTTACAACGTCGTGACTGGGAAAACCCTGGCGTTACCCAACTTAATCGC
CTTGCAGCACATCCCCCTTTCGCCAGCTGGCGTAATAGCGAAGAGGCCCGCACCGATCGCCCTTCCCAAC
AGTTGCGCAGCCTGAATGGCGAATGGG
[124 nt withheld, positions 5138-5261]
C
[91 nt withheld, positions 5263-5353]
A
[49 nt withheld, positions 5355-5403]
CCTTTGACGTTGGAGTCCACGTTCTTT
[37 nt withheld, positions 5431-5467]
ACCCTATCTCGGTCTATTCTTTTGATTTATAAGGGATTTTGCCGATTTCGGCCTATTGGTTAAAAAATGA
GCTGATTTAACAAAAATTTAACGCGAATTTTAACAAAATATTAACGCTTACAATTTAGGTGGCACTTTTC
GGGGAAATGTGCGCGGAACCCCTATTTGTTTATTTTTCTAAATACATTCAAATATGTATCCGCTCATGAG
ACAATAACCCTGATAAATGCTTCAATAATATTGAAAAAGGAAGAGTATGAGTATTCAACATTTCCGTGTC
GCCCTTATTCCCTTTTTTGCGGCATTTTGCCTTCCTGTTTTTGCTCACCCAGAAACGCTGGTGAAAGTAA
AAGATGCTGAAGATCAGTTGGGTGCACGAGTGGGTTACATCGAACTGGATCTCAACAGCGGTAAGATCCT
TGAGAGTTTTCGCCCCGAAGAACGTTTTCCAATGATGAGCACTTTTAAAGTTCTGCTATGTGGCGCGGTA
TTATCCCGTATTGACGCCGGGCAAGAGCAACTCGGTCGCCGCATACACTATTCTCAGAATGACTTGGTTG
AGTACTCACCAGTCACAGAAAAGCATCTTACGGATGGCATGACAGTAAGAGAATTATGCAGTGCTGCCAT
AACCATGAGTGATAACACTGCGGCCAACTTACTTCTGACAACGATCGGAGGACCGAAGGAGCTAACCGCT
TTTTTGCACAACATGGGGGATCATGTAACTCGCCTTGATCGTTGGGAACCGGAGCTGAATGAAGCCATAC
CAAACGACGAGCGTGACACCACGATGCCTGTAGCAATGGCAACAACGTTGCGCAAACTATTAACTGGCGA
ACTACTTACTCTAGCTTCCCGGCAACAATTAATAGACTGGATGGAGGCGGATAAAGTTGCAGGACCACTT
CTGCGCTCGGCCCTTCCGGCTGGCTGGTTTATTGCTGATAAATCTGGAGCCGGTGAGCGTGGGTCTCGCG
GTATCATTGCAGCACTGGGGCCAGATGGTAAGCCCTCCCGTATCGTAGTTATCTACACGACGGGGAGTCA
GGCAACTATGGATGAACGAAATAGACAGATCGCTGAGATAGGTGCCTCACTGATTAAGCATTGGTAACTG
TCAGACCAAGTTTACTCATATATACTTTAGATTGATTTAAAACTTCATTTTTAATTTAAAAGGATCTAGG
TGAAGATCCTTTTTGATAATCTCATGACCAAAATCCCTTAACGTGAGTTTTCGTTCCACTGAGCGTCAGA
CCCCGTAGAAAAGATCAAAGGATCTTCTTGAGATCCTTTTTTTCTGCGCGTAATCTGCTGCTTGCAAACA
AAAAAACCACCGCTACCAGCGGTGGTTTGTTTGCCGGATCAAGAGCTACCAACTCTTTTTCCGAAGGTAA
CTGGCTTCAGCAGAGCGCAGATACCAAATACTGTTCTTCTAGTGTAGCCGTAGTTAGGCCACCACTTCAA
GAACTCTGTAGCACCGCCTACATACCTCGCTCTGCTAATCCTGTTACCAGTGGCTGCTGCCAGTGGCGAT
AAGTCGTGTCTTACCGGGTTGGACTCAAGACGATAGTTACCGGATAAGGCGCAGCGGTCGGGCTGAACGG
GGGGTTCGTGCACACAGCCCAGCTTGGAGCGAACGACCTACACCGAACTGAGATACCTACAGCGTGAGCT
ATGAGAAAGCGCCACGCTTCCCGAAGGGAGAAAGGCGGACAGGTATCCGGTAAGCGGCAGGGTCGGAACA
GGAGAGCGCACGAGGGAGCTTCCAGGGGGAAACGCCTGGTATCTTTATAGTCCTGTCGGGTTTCGCCACC
TCTGACTTGAGCGTCGATTTTTGTGATGCTCGTCAGGGGGGCGGAGCCTATGGAAAAACGCCAGCAACGC
GGCCTTTTTACGGTTCCTGGCCTTTTGCTGGCCTTTTGCTCACATGTTCTTTCCTGCGTTATCCCCTGAT
TCTGTGGATAACCGTATTACCGCCTTTGAGTGAGCTGATACCGCTCGCCGCAGCCGAACGACCGAGCGCA
GCGAGTCAGTGAGCGAGGAAGCGGAAGAGCGCCCAATACGCAAACCGCCTCTCCCCGCGCGTTGGCCGAT
TCATTAATGCAGCTGGCACGACAGGTTTCCCGACTGGAAAGCGGGCAGTGAGCGCAACGCAATTAATGTG
AGTTAGCTCACTCATTAGGCACCCCAGGCTTTACACTTTATGCTTCCGGCTCGTATGTTGTGTGGAATTG
TGAGCGGATAACAATTTCACACAGGAAACAGCTATGACCATGATTACGCCAAGCGCGCAATTAACCCTCA
CTAAAGGGAACAAAAGCTGGAGCTGCAAGCTTAATGTAGTCTTATGCAATACTCTTGTAGTCTTGCAACA
TGGTAACGATGAGTTAGCAACATGCCTTACAAGGAGAGAAAAAGCACCGTGCATGCCGATTGGTGGAAGT
AAGGTGGTACGATCGTGCCTTATTAGGAAGGCAACAGACGGGTCTGACATGGATTGGACGAACCACTGAA
TTGCCGCATTGCAGAGATATTGTATTTAAGTGCCTAGCTCGATACATAAACGGGTCTCTCTGGTTAGACC
AGATCTGAGCCTGGGAGCTCTCTGGCTAACTAGGGAACCCACTGCTTAAGCCTCAATAAAGCTTGCCTTG
AGTGCTTCAAGTAGTGTGTGCCCGTCTGTTGTGTGACTCTGGTAACTAGAGATCCCTCAGACCCTTTTAG
TCAGTGTGGAAAATCTCTAGCAGTGGCGCCCGAACAGGGACTTGAAAGCGAAAGGGAAACCAGAGGAGCT
CTCTCGACGCAGGACTCGGCTTGCTGAAGCGCGCACGGCAAGAGGCGAGGGGCGGCGACTGGTGAGTACG
CCAAAAATTTTGACTAGCGGAGGCTAGAAGGAGAGAGATGGGTGCGAGAGCGTCAGTATTAAGCGGGGGA
GAATTAGATCGCGATGGGAAAAAATTCGGTTAAGGCCAGGGGGAAAGAAAAAATATAAATTAAAACATAT
AGTATGGGCAAGCAGGGAGCTAGAACGATTCGCAGTTAATCCTGGCCTGTTAGAAACATCAGAAGGCTGT
AGACAAATACTGGGACAGCTACAACCATCCCTTCAGACAGGATCAGAAGAACTTAGATCATTATATAATA
CAGTAGCAACCCTCTATTGTGTGCATCAAAGGATAGAGATAAAAGACACCAAGGAAGCTTTAGACAAGAT
AGAGGAAGAGCAAAACAAAAGTAAGACCACCGCACAGCAAGCGGCCGCTGATCTTCAGACCTGGAGGAGG
AGATATGAGGGACAATTGGAGAAGTGAATTATATAAATATAAAGTAGTAAAAATTGAACCATTAGGAGTA
GCACCCACCAAGGCAAAGAGAAGAGTGGTGCAGAGAGAAAAAAGAGCAGTGGGAATAGGAGCTTTGTTCC
TTGGGTTCTTGGGAGCAGCAGGAAGCACTATGGGCGCAGCGTCAATGACGCTGACGGTACAGGCCAGACA
ATTATTGTCTGGTATAGTGCAGCAGCAGAACAATTTGCTGAGGGCTATTGAGGCGCAACAGCATCTGTTG
CAACTCACAGTCTGGGGCATCAAGCAGCTCCAGGCAAGAATCCTGGCTGTGGAAAGATACCTAAAGGATC
AACAGCTCCTGGGGATTTGGGGTTGCTCTGGAAAACTCATTTGCACCACTGCTGTGCCTTGGAATGCTAG
TTGGAGTAATAAATCTCTGGAACAGATTTGGAATCACACGACCTGGATGGAGTGGGACAGAGAAATTAAC
AATTACACAAGCTTAATACACTCCTTAATTGAAGAATCGCAAAACCAGCAAGAAAAGAATGAACAAGAAT
TATTGGAATTAGATAAATGGGCAAGTTTGTGGAATTGGTTTAACATAACAAATTGGCTGTGGTATATAAA
ATTATTCATAATGATAGTAGGAGGCTTGGTAGGTTTAAGAATAGTTTTTGCTGTACTTTCTATAGTGAAT
AGAGTTAGGCAGGGATATTCACCATTATCGTTTCAGACCCACCTCCCAACCCCGAGGGGACCCGACAGGC
CCGAAGGAATAGAAGAAGAAGGTGGAGAGAGAGACAGAGACAGATCCATTCGATTAGTGAACGGATCTCG
ACGGTATCGGTTAACTTTTAAAAGAAAAGGGGGGATTGGGGGGTACAGTGCAGGGGAAAGAATAGTAGAC
ATAATAGCAACAGACATACAAACTAAAGAATTACAAAAACAAATTACAAAATTCAAAATTTTATCGTCCA
GTGTGGTGGAATTCTGCAGATATCAACAAGTTTGTACAAAAAAGCAGGCTCCACCATGGGAACCGACATT
GATTATTGACTAGGCTTTTGCAAAAAGCTTTGCAAAGATGGATAAAGTTTTAAACAGAGAGGAATCTTTG
CAGCTAATGGACCTTCTAGGTCTTGAAAGGAGTGGGAATTGGCTCCGGTGCCCGTCAGTGGGCAGAGCGC
ACATCGCCCACAGTCCCCGAGAAGTTGGGGGGAGGGGTCGGCAATTGAACCGGTGCCTAGAGAAGGTGGC
GCGGGGTAAACTGGGAAAGTGATGTCGTGTACTGGCTCCGCCTTTTTCCCGAGGGTGGGGGAGAACCGTA
TATAAGTGCAGTAGTCGCCGTGAACGTTCTTTTTCGCAACGGGTTTGCCGCCAGAACACAGGTAAGTGCC
GTGTGTGGTTCCCGCGGGCCTGGCCTCTTTACGGGTTATGGCCCTTGCGTGCCTTGAATTACTTCCACCT
GGCTGCAGTACGTGATTCTTGATCCCGAGCTTCGGGTTGGAAGTGGGTGGGAGAGTTCGAGGCCTTGCGC
TTAAGGAGCCCCTTCGCCTCGTGCTTGAGTTGAGGCCTGGCCTGGGCGCTGGGGCCGCCGCGTGCGAATC
TGGTGGCACCTTCGCGCCTGTCTCGCTGCTTTCGATAAGTCTCTAGCCATTTAAAATTTTTGATGACCTG
CTGCGACGCTTTTTTTCTGGCAAGATAGTCTTGTAAATGCGGGCCAAGATCTGCACACTGGTATTTCGGT
TTTTGGGGCCGCGGGCGGCGACGGGGCCCGTGCGTCCCAGCGCACATGTTCGGCGAGGCGGGGCCTGCGA
GCGCGGCCACCGAGAATCGGACGGGGGTAGTCTCAAGCTGGCCGGCCTGCTCTGGTGCCTGGCCTCGCGC
CGCCGTGTATCGCCCCGCCCTGGGCGGCAAGGCTGGCCCGGTCGGCACCAGTTGCGTGAGCGGAAAGATG
GCCGCTTCCCGGCCCTGCTGCAGGGAGCTCAAAATGGAGGACGCGGCGCTCGGGAGAGCGGGCGGGTGAG
TCACCCACACAAAGGAAAAGGGCCTTTCCGTCCTCAGCCGTCGCTTCATGTGACTCCACGGAGTACCGGG
CGCCGTCCAGGCACCTCGATTAGTTCTCGAGCTTTTGGAGTACGTCGTCTTTAGGTTGGGGGGAGGGGTT
TTATGCGATGGAGTTTCCCCACACTGAGTGGGTGGAGACTGAAGTTAGGCCAGCTTGGCACTTGATGTAA
TTCTCCTTGGAATTTGCCCTTTTTGAGTTTGGATCTTGGTTCATTCTCAAGCCTCAGACAGTGGTTCAAA
GTTTTTTTCTTCCATTTCAGGTGTCGTGA
